>Addgene plasmid #110720 | pLVX-CMV300 | addgene full sequence | sequence record 223888 | Addgene NGS Result
TGGAAGGGCTAATTCACTCCCAAAGAAGACAAGATATCCTTGATCTGTGGATCTACCACACACAAGGCTA
CTTCCCTGATTAGCAGAACTACACACCAGGGCCAGGGGTCAGATATCCACTGACCTTTGGATGGTGCTAC
AAGCTAGTACCAGTTGAGCCAGATAAGGTAGAAGAGGCCAATAAAGGAGAGAACACCAGCTTGTTACACC
CTGTGAGCCTGCATGGGATGGATGACCCGGAGAGAGAAGTGTTAGAGTGGAGGTTTGACAGCCGCCTAGC
ATTTCATCACGTGGCCCGAGAGCTGCATCCGGAGTACTTCAAGAACTGCTGATATCGAGCTTGCTACAAG
GGACTTTCCGCTGGGGACTTTCCAGGGAGGCGTGGCCTGGGCGGGACTGGGGAGTGGCGAGCCCTCAGAT
CCTGCATATAAGCAGCTGCTTTTTGCCTGTACTGGGTCTCTCTGGTTAGACCAGATCTGAGCCTGGGAGC
TCTCTGGCTAACTAGGGAACCCACTGCTTAAGCCTCAATAAAGCTTGCCTTGAGTGCTTCAAGTAGTGTG
TGCCCGTCTGTTGTGTGACTCTGGTAACTAGAGATCCCTCAGACCCTTTTAGTCAGTGTGGAAAATCTCT
AGCAGTGGCGCCCGAACAGGGACTTGAAAGCGAAAGGGAAACCAGAGGAGCTCTCTCGACGCAGGACTCG
GCTTGCTGAAGCGCGCACGGCAAGAGGCGAGGGGCGGCGACTGGTGAGTACGCCAAAAATTTTGACTAGC
GGAGGCTAGAAGGAGAGAGATGGGTGCGAGAGCGTCAGTATTAAGCGGGGGAGAATTAGATCGCGATGGG
AAAAAATTCGGTTAAGGCCAGGGGGAAAGAAAAAATATAAATTAAAACATATAGTATGGGCAAGCAGGGA
GCTAGAACGATTCGCAGTTAATCCTGGCCTGTTAGAAACATCAGAAGGCTGTAGACAAATACTGGGACAG
CTACAACCATCCCTTCAGACAGGATCAGAAGAACTTAGATCATTATATAATACAGTAGCAACCCTCTATT
GTGTGCATCAAAGGATAGAGATAAAAGACACCAAGGAAGCTTTAGACAAGATAGAGGAAGAGCAAAACAA
AAGTAAGACCACCGCACAGCAAGCGGCCGGCCGCTGATCTTCAGACCTGGAGGAGGAGATATGAGGGACA
ATTGGAGAAGTGAATTATATAAATATAAAGTAGTAAAAATTGAACCATTAGGAGTAGCACCCACCAAGGC
AAAGAGAAGAGTGGTGCAGAGAGAAAAAAGAGCAGTGGGAATAGGAGCTTTGTTCCTTGGGTTCTTGGGA
GCAGCAGGAAGCACTATGGGCGCAGCGTCAATGACGCTGACGGTACAGGCCAGACAATTATTGTCTGGTA
TAGTGCAGCAGCAGAACAATTTGCTGAGGGCTATTGAGGCGCAACAGCATCTGTTGCAACTCACAGTCTG
GGGCATCAAGCAGCTCCAGGCAAGAATCCTGGCTGTGGAAAGATACCTAAAGGATCAACAGCTCCTGGGG
ATTTGGGGTTGCTCTGGAAAACTCATTTGCACCACTGCTGTGCCTTGGAATGCTAGTTGGAGTAATAAAT
CTCTGGAACAGATTTGGAATCACACGACCTGGATGGAGTGGGACAGAGAAATTAACAATTACACAAGCTT
AATACACTCCTTAATTGAAGAATCGCAAAACCAGCAAGAAAAGAATGAACAAGAATTATTGGAATTAGAT
AAATGGGCAAGTTTGTGGAATTGGTTTAACATAACAAATTGGCTGTGGTATATAAAATTATTCATAATGA
TAGTAGGAGGCTTGGTAGGTTTAAGAATAGTTTTTGCTGTACTTTCTATAGTGAATAGAGTTAGGCAGGG
ATATTCACCATTATCGTTTCAGACCCACCTCCCAACCCCGAGGGGACCCGACAGGCCCGAAGGAATAGAA
GAAGAAGGTGGAGAGAGAGACAGAGACAGATCCATTCGATTAGTGAACGGATCTCGACGGTATCGCCTTT
AAAAGAAAAGGGGGGATTGGGGGGTACAGTGCAGGGGAAAGAATAGTAGACATAATAGCAACAGACATAC
AAACTAAAGAATTACAAAAACAAATTACAAAAATTCAAAATTTTCGGGTTTATTACAGGGACAGCAGAGA
TCCAGTTTATCGATAGTTATTAATAGTAATCAATTACGGGGTCATTAGTTCATAGCCCATATATGGAGTT
CCGCGTTACATAACTTACGGTAAATGGCCCGCCTGGCTGACCGCCCAACGACCCCCGCCCATTGACGTCA
ATAATGACGTATGTTCCCATAGTAACGCCAATAGGGACTTTCCATTGACGTCAATGGGTGGAGTATTTAC
GGTAAACTGCCCACTTGGCAGTACATCAAGTGTATCATATGCCAAGTACGCCCCCTATTGACGTCAATGA
CGGTAAATGGCCCGCCTGGCATTATGCCCAGTACCGCTAGCGCTAACTAGTAGATCTCGAGCTCAAGCTT
CGAATTCTGCAGTCGACGGTACCGCGGGCCCGGGATCCACCGGATCTAGATAACTGATCATAATCAGCCA
TACCACATTTGTAGAGGTTTTACTTGCTTTAAAAAACCTCCCACACCTCCCCCTGAACCTGAAACATAAA
ATGAATGCAATTGTTGTTGTTAACGACGCGTCTGGAACAATCAACCTCTGGATTACAAAATTTGTGAAAG
ATTGACTGGTATTCTTAACTATGTTGCTCCTTTTACGCTATGTGGATACGCTGCTTTAATGCCTTTGTAT
CATGCTATTGCTTCCCGTATGGCTTTCATTTTCTCCTCCTTGTATAAATCCTGGTTGCTGTCTCTTTATG
AGGAGTTGTGGCCCGTTGTCAGGCAACGTGGCGTGGTGTGCACTGTGTTTGCTGACGCAACCCCCACTGG
TTGGGGCATTGCCACCACCTGTCAGCTCCTTTCCGGGACTTTCGCTTTCCCCCTCCCTATTGCCACGGCG
GAACTCATCGCCGCCTGCCTTGCCCGCTGCTGGACAGGGGCTCGGCTGTTGGGCACTGACAATTCCGTGG
TGTTGTCGGGGAAGCTGACGTCCTTTCCATGGCTGCTCGCCTGTGTTGCCACCTGGATTCTGCGCGGGAC
GTCCTTCTGCTACGTCCCTTCGGCCCTCAATCCAGCGGACCTTCCTTCCCGCGGCCTGCTGCCGGCTCTG
CGGCCTCTTCCGCGTCTTCGCCTTCGCCCTCAGACGAGTCGGATCTCCCTTTGGGCCGCCTCCCCGCCTG
GAATTAATTCTGCAGTCGAGACCTAGAAAAACATGGAGCAATCACAAGTAGCAATACAGCAGCTACCAAT
GCTGATTGTGCCTGGCTAGAAGCACAAGAGGAGGAGGAGGTGGGTTTTCCAGTCACACCTCAGGTACCTT
TAAGACCAATGACTTACAAGGCAGCTGTAGATCTTAGCCACTTTTTAAAAGAAAAGAGGGGACTGGAAGG
GCTAATTCACTCCCAACGAAGACAAGATATCCTTGATCTGTGGATCTACCACACACAAGGCTACTTCCCT
GATTAGCAGAACTACACACCAGGGCCAGGGGTCAGATATCCACTGACCTTTGGATGGTGCTACAAGCTAG
TACCAGTTGAGCCAGATAAGGTAGAAGAGGCCAATAAAGGAGAGAACACCAGCTTGTTACACCCTGTGAG
CCTGCATGGGATGGATGACCCGGAGAGAGAAGTGTTAGAGTGGAGGTTTGACAGCCGCCTAGCATTTCAT
CACGTGGCCCGAGAGCTGCATCCGGAGTACTTCAAGAACTGCTGATATCGAGCTTGCTACAAGGGACTTT
CCGCTGGGGACTTTCCAGGGAGGCGTGGCCTGGGCGGGACTGGGGAGTGGCGAGCCCTCAGATCCTGCAT
ATAAGCAGCTGCTTTTTGCCTGTACTGGGTCTCTCTGGTTAGACCAGATCTGAGCCTGGGAGCTCTCTGG
CTAACTAGGGAACCCACTGCTTAAGCCTCAATAAAGCTTGCCTTGAGTGCTTCAAGTAGTGTGTGCCCGT
CTGTTGTGTGACTCTGGTAACTAGAGATCCCTCAGACCCTTTTAGTCAGTGTGGAAAATCTCTAGCAGTA
GTAGTTCATGTCATCTTATTATTCAGTATTTATAACTTGCAAAGAAATGAATATCAGAGAGTGAGAGGCC
TTGACATTGCTAGCGTTTACCGTCGACCTCTAGCTAGAGCTTGGCGTAATCATGGTCATAGCTGTTTCCT
GTGTGAAATTGTTATCCGCTCACAATTCCACACAACATACGAGCCGGAAGCATAAAGTGTAAAGCCTGGG
GTGCCTAATGAGTGAGCTAACTCACATTAATTGCGTTGCGCTCACTGCCCGCTTTCCAGTCGGGAAACCT
GTCGTGCCAGCTGCATTAATGAATCGGCCAACGCGCGGGGAGAGGCGGTTTGCGTATTGGGCGCTCTTCC
GCTTCCTCGCTCACTGACTCGCTGCGCTCGGTCGTTCGGCTGCGGCGAGCGGTATCAGCTCACTCAAAGG
CGGTAATACGGTTATCCACAGAATCAGGGGATAACGCAGGAAAGAACATGTGAGCAAAAGGCCAGCAAAA
GGCCAGGAACCGTAAAAAGGCCGCGTTGCTGGCGTTTTTCCATAGGCTCCGCCCCCCTGACGAGCATCAC
AAAAATCGACGCTCAAGTCAGAGGTGGCGAAACCCGACAGGACTATAAAGATACCAGGCGTTTCCCCCTG
GAAGCTCCCTCGTGCGCTCTCCTGTTCCGACCCTGCCGCTTACCGGATACCTGTCCGCCTTTCTCCCTTC
GGGAAGCGTGGCGCTTTCTCATAGCTCACGCTGTAGGTATCTCAGTTCGGTGTAGGTCGTTCGCTCCAAG
CTGGGCTGTGTGCACGAACCCCCCGTTCAGCCCGACCGCTGCGCCTTATCCGGTAACTATCGTCTTGAGT
CCAACCCGGTAAGACACGACTTATCGCCACTGGCAGCAGCCACTGGTAACAGGATTAGCAGAGCGAGGTA
TGTAGGCGGTGCTACAGAGTTCTTGAAGTGGTGGCCTAACTACGGCTACACTAGAAGAACAGTATTTGGT
ATCTGCGCTCTGCTGAAGCCAGTTACCTTCGGAAAAAGAGTTGGTAGCTCTTGATCCGGCAAACAAACCA
CCGCTGGTAGCGGTGGTTTTTTTGTTTGCAAGCAGCAGATTACGCGCAGAAAAAAAGGATCTCAAGAAGA
TCCTTTGATCTTTTCTACGGGGTCTGACGCTCAGTGGAACGAAAACTCACGTTAAGGGATTTTGGTCATG
AGATTATCAAAAAGGATCTTCACCTAGATCCTTTTAAATTAAAAATGAAGTTTTAAATCAATCTAAAGTA
TATATGAGTAAACTTGGTCTGACAGTTACCAATGCTTAATCAGTGAGGCACCTATCTCAGCGATCTGTCT
ATTTCGTTCATCCATAGTTGCCTGACTCCCCGTCGTGTAGATAACTACGATACGGGAGGGCTTACCATCT
GGCCCCAGTGCTGCAATGATACCGCGAGACCCACGCTCACCGGCTCCAGATTTATCAGCAATAAACCAGC
CAGCCGGAAGGGCCGAGCGCAGAAGTGGTCCTGCAACTTTATCCGCCTCCATCCAGTCTATTAATTGTTG
CCGGGAAGCTAGAGTAAGTAGTTCGCCAGTTAATAGTTTGCGCAACGTTGTTGCCATTGCTACAGGCATC
GTGGTGTCACGCTCGTCGTTTGGTATGGCTTCATTCAGCTCCGGTTCCCAACGATCAAGGCGAGTTACAT
GATCCCCCATGTTGTGCAAAAAAGCGGTTAGCTCCTTCGGTCCTCCGATCGTTGTCAGAAGTAAGTTGGC
CGCAGTGTTATCACTCATGGTTATGGCAGCACTGCATAATTCTCTTACTGTCATGCCATCCGTAAGATGC
TTTTCTGTGACTGGTGAGTACTCAACCAAGTCATTCTGAGAATAGTGTATGCGGCGACCGAGTTGCTCTT
GCCCGGCGTCAATACGGGATAATACCGCGCCACATAGCAGAACTTTAAAAGTGCTCATCATTGGAAAACG
TTCTTCGGGGCGAAAACTCTCAAGGATCTTACCGCTGTTGAGATCCAGTTCGATGTAACCCACTCGTGCA
CCCAACTGATCTTCAGCATCTTTTACTTTCACCAGCGTTTCTGGGTGAGCAAAAACAGGAAGGCAAAATG
CCGCAAAAAAGGGAATAAGGGCGACACGGAAATGTTGAATACTCATACTCTTCCTTTTTCAATATTATTG
AAGCATTTATCAGGGTTATTGTCTCATGAGCGGATACATATTTGAATGTATTTAGAAAAATAAACAAATA
GGGGTTCCGCGCACATTTCCCCGAAAAGTGCCACCTGACGTCGACGGATCGGGAGATCAACTTGTTTATT
GCAGCTTATAATGGTTACAAATAAAGCAATAGCATCACAAATTTCACAAATAAAGCATTTTTTTCACTGC
ATTCTAGTTGTGGTTTGTCCAAACTCATCAATGTATCTTATCATGTCTGGATCAACTGGATAACTCAAGC
TAACCAAAATCATCCCAAACTTCCCACCCCATACCCTATTACCACTGCCAATTACCTGTGGTTTCATTTA
CTCTAAACCTGTGATTCCTCTGAATTATTTTCATTTTAAAGAAATTGTATTTGTTAAATATGTACTACAA
ACTTAGTAGT
Features (pLannotate 1.2.2; 21 found; start..end, strand, type, name):
    377..634     +  LTR            5' LTR (truncated): truncated 5' long terminal repeat (LTR) from HIV-1
    681..806     +  misc_feature   HIV-1 Ψ: packaging signal of human immunodeficiency virus type 1
    790..1128    +  CDS            HIV-1 gag (fragment): gag protein from human immunodeficiency virus 1; gag
   1303..1536    +  misc_feature   RRE: The Rev response element (RRE) of HIV-1 allows for Rev-dependent mRNA export from the nucleus to the cytoplasm.
   1913..2013    +  CDS            Rev (fragment): human immunodeficiency virus 1 (HIV-1) Rev protein; rev; enhances nuclear export of unspliced and incompletely spliced viral mRNAs
   2028..2143    +  misc_feature   cPPT/CTS: central polypurine tract and central termination sequence of HIV-1 (lacking the first T)
   2184..2484    +  enhancer       CMV enhancer (fragment): human cytomegalovirus immediate early enhancer
   2502..2558    +  misc_feature   MCS: multiple cloning site
   2575..2659    +  CDS            large T antigen (fragment): large T antigen from SV40 (simian virus 40)
   2699..3287    +  misc_feature   WPRE: woodchuck hepatitis virus posttranscriptional regulatory element
   3304..3822    +  CDS            nef (fragment): NEF_HV1BR - Experimental evidence at protein level: Swiss-Prot protein existence level 1. Extracellular Nef protein targets CD4(+) T-lymphocytes for apoptosis by interacting with CXCR4 surface receptors (PubMed:14990729). From Human immunodeficiency virus type 1 group M subtype B (isolate BRU/LAI) (HIV-1).
   3870..4127    +  LTR            5' LTR (truncated): truncated 5' long terminal repeat (LTR) from HIV-1
   4279..4295    -  protein_bind   lac operator: The lac repressor binds to the lac operator to inhibit transcription in E. coli. This inhibition can be relieved by adding lactose or isopropyl-β-D-thiogalactopyranoside (IPTG). lac repressor encoded by lacI
   4303..4333    -  promoter       lac promoter: promoter for the E. coli lac operon
   4348..4369    -  protein_bind   CAP binding site: CAP binding activates transcription in the presence of cAMP. E. coli catabolite activator protein
   4382..4474    -  CDS            lacI (fragment): lac repressor; lacI; The lac repressor binds to the lac operator to inhibit transcription in E. coli. This inhibition can be relieved by adding lactose or isopropyl-β-D-thiogalactopyranoside (IPTG).
   4657..5245    -  rep_origin     ori: high-copy-number ColE1/pMB1/pBR322/pUC origin of replication
   5416..6276    -  CDS            AmpR: β-lactamase; bla; confers resistance to ampicillin, carbenicillin, and related antibiotics
   6277..6381    -  promoter       AmpR promoter: bla
   6429..6563    +  polyA_signal   SV40 poly(A) signal: SV40 polyadenylation signal
   6730..329     +  CDS            nef (fragment) (across the origin): NEF_HV1BR - Experimental evidence at protein level: Swiss-Prot protein existence level 1. Extracellular Nef protein targets CD4(+) T-lymphocytes for apoptosis by interacting with CXCR4 surface receptors (PubMed:14990729). From Human immunodeficiency virus type 1 group M subtype B (isolate BRU/LAI) (HIV-1).
