[The description below was written by a language model from this plasmid's Addgene catalogue record and pLannotate feature annotations shown in this document.]
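Description:
pLVX-CMV300 is an empty lentiviral backbone for mammalian expression, derived from pLVX and modified with a truncated CMV promoter and an altered multiple cloning site. Its stated purpose is reduced ectopic expression: the shortened promoter is meant to drive a cloned gene at lower levels than a full-length CMV promoter. In bacteria it is maintained as a high-copy plasmid through a ColE1/pUC-type origin and selected with ampicillin via the β-lactamase gene. Remnants of the lac promoter/operator region and an SV40 polyadenylation signal lie in the plasmid backbone outside the viral cassette.

The transfer cassette is bounded by HIV-1 LTR sequences. Both are annotated as truncated LTRs, each preceded by nef-derived sequence that probably reflects the adjacent U3 region. Between the LTRs are the Ψ packaging signal with a partial gag fragment, which directs encapsidation of the vector RNA. The Rev response element supports Rev-dependent nuclear export of the unspliced genome, and the cPPT/CTS aids nuclear import and transduction. Downstream, an approximately 300 bp CMV fragment (annotated as enhancer sequence) sits directly ahead of the MCS, where a gene of interest is inserted by restriction cloning. A WPRE follows to enhance transcript stability and expression.

No insert, reporter or mammalian selection marker is annotated. The sequenced record is 6,730 nt, somewhat smaller than the roughly 8,000 bp listed for the backbone in the catalogue. The vector would be used with separate packaging and envelope plasmids to make lentiviral particles for stable, low-level transgene expression. This is useful, for example, in live-cell fluorescence imaging, where overexpression artefacts are undesirable.
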