Addgene plasmid #110720: pLVX-CMV300
Purpose: (Empty Backbone) Lentiviral system for reduced ectopic expression.
Depositing lab: Kevin Dean & Reto Fiolka. Depositing organization: University of Texas Southwestern Medical Center. Publication: Diagonally Scanned Light-Sheet Microscopy for Fast Volumetric Imaging of Adherent Cells. Dean KM, Roudot P, Reis CR, Welf ES, Mettlen M, Fiolka R. Biophys J. 2016 Mar 29;110(6):1456-65. doi: 10.1016/j.bpj.2016.01.029. PubMed 27028654.
Backbone
  Vector backbone: pLVX
  Backbone size (bp): 8000
  Modifications to backbone: Truncated CMV promoter, altered MCS.
  Vector type: Mammalian Expression, Lentiviral
Growth in bacteria
  Bacterial resistance: Ampicillin, 100 μg/mL
  Growth temperature: 37°C
  Growth strain: NEB Stable
  Copy number: High Copy
Gene/Insert
  Cloning method: Restriction Enzyme
Terms and licenses: Academic/Nonprofit Terms; Industry Terms: Not Available to Industry
How to cite: pLVX-CMV300 was a gift from Kevin Dean & Reto Fiolka (Addgene plasmid # 110720 ; http://n2t.net/addgene:110720 ; RRID:Addgene_110720)
