>Addgene plasmid #110720 | pLVX-CMV300 | depositor partial sequence | sequence record 218279 | MCS
NNNNNNNNNNNNTGCATTCNTTTTATGTTTCNGGTTCAGGGGGAGGTGTGGGAGGTTTTTTAAAGCAAGT
AAAACCTCTACAAATGTGGTATGGCTGATTATGATCAGTTATCTAGATCCGGTGGATCCCGGGCCCGCGG
TACCGTCGACTGCAGAATTCGAAGCTTGAGCTCGAGATCTACTAGTTAGCGCTAGCGGTACTGGGCATAA
TGCCAGGCGGGCCATTTACCGTCATTGACGTCAATAGGGGGCGTACTTGGCATATGATACACTTGATGTA
CTGCCAAGTGGGCAGTTTACCGTAAATACTCCACCCATTGACGTCAATGGAAAGTCCCTATTGGCGTTAC
TATGGGAACATACGTCATTATTGACGTCAATGGGCGGGGGTCGTTGGGCGGTCAGCCAGGCGGGCCATTT
ACCGTAAGTTATGTAACGCGGAACTCCATATATGGGCTATGAACTAATGACCCCGTAATTGATTACTATT
AATAACTATCGATAAACTGGATCTCTGCTGTCCCTGTAATAAACCCGAAAATTTTGAATTTTTGTAATTT
GTTTTTGTAATTCTTTAGTTTGTATGTCTGTTGCTATTATGTCTACTATTCTTTCCCCTGCACTGTACCC
CCCAATCCCCCCTTTTCTTTTAAAGGCGATACCGTCGAGATCCGTTCACTAATCGAATGGATCTGTCTCT
GTCTCTCTCTCCACCTTCTTCTTCTATTCCTTCGGGCCTGTCGGGTCCCCTCGGGGTTGGGAGGTGGGTC
TGAAACGATAATGGTGAATATCCCTGCCTAACTCTATTCACTATAGAAAGNNNAGCAAAAACTATTCTTA
AACCTACCAAGCCTCCTACTATCATTATGAATAATTTTATATACCACAGCCAATTTGTTATGTTAAACCA
ATTCCACAAACTTGCCCATTTATCTAATTCCAATAATTCTTGTTCATTCTTTTCTTGCTGGTTTTGCGAT
TCTTCAATTANNNGTGTATTAAGCTTGTGTAATTGTTAATTTCTCTGTCCCACTCNTCCAGNCGTGNGAT
TCNAATCTNNNCANANATTNATTANTCNACTAGCATTNCAGGNNNNNCANNGGNGNAANGANTTTCNNAN
CNNCCCNATCCCNNGNNNNNNNNNGNNNNNNTTAGGNNN
